>Addgene plasmid #137780 | HsGRK6-mVenus | depositor full sequence | sequence record 266022 | Full Sequence
TAGTTATTAATAGTAATCAATTACGGGGTCATTAGTTCATAGCCCATATATGGAGTTCCGCGTTACATAA
CTTACGGTAAATGGCCCGCCTGGCTGACCGCCCAACGACCCCCGCCCATTGACGTCAATAATGACGTATG
TTCCCATAGTAACGCCAATAGGGACTTTCCATTGACGTCAATGGGTGGAGTATTTACGGTAAACTGCCCA
CTTGGCAGTACATCAAGTGTATCATATGCCAAGTACGCCCCCTATTGACGTCAATGACGGTAAATGGCCC
GCCTGGCATTATGCCCAGTACATGACCTTATGGGACTTTCCTACTTGGCAGTACATCTACGTATTAGTCA
TCGCTATTACCATGGTGATGCGGTTTTGGCAGTACATCAATGGGCGTGGATAGCGGTTTGACTCACGGGG
ATTTCCAAGTCTCCACCCCATTGACGTCAATGGGAGTTTGTTTTGGCACCAAAATCAACGGGACTTTCCA
AAATGTCGTAACAACTCCGCCCCATTGACGCAAATGGGCGGTAGGCGTGTACGGTGGGAGGTCTATATAA
GCAGAGCTGGTTTAGTGAACCGTCAGATCCGCTAGCGCTACCGGACTCAGATCTCGAGCTCAAGCTTCGA
ATTCTGCAGTCGACGGTACCATGGAGCTCGAGAACATCGTAGCGAACACGGTGCTACTCAAGGCCCGGGA
AGGTGGCGGTGGAAATCGCAAAGGCAAAAGCAAGAAATGGCGGCAGATGCTCCAGTTCCCTCACATCAGC
CAGTGCGAAGAGCTGCGGCTCAGCCTCGAGCGTGACTATCACAGCCTGTGCGAGCGGCAGCCCATTGGGC
GCCTGCTGTTCCGAGAGTTCTGTGCCACGAGGCCGGAGCTGAGCCGCTGCGTCGCCTTCCTGGATGGGGT
GGCCGAGTATGAAGTGACCCCGGATGACAAGCGGAAGGCATGTGGGCGGCAGCTAACGCAGAATTTTCTG
AGCCACACGGGTCCTGACCTCATCCCTGAGGTCCCCCGGCAGCTGGTGACGAACTGCACCCAGCGGCTGG
AGCAGGGTCCCTGCAAAGACCTTTTCCAGGAACTCACCCGGCTGACCCACGAGTACCTGAGCGTGGCCCC
TTTTGCCGACTACCTCGACAGCATCTACTTCAACCGTTTCCTGCAGTGGAAGTGGCTGGAAAGGCAGCCA
GTGACCAAAAACACCTTCAGGCAATACCGAGTCCTGGGCAAAGGTGGCTTTGGGGAGGTGTGCGCCTGCC
AGGTGCGGGCCACAGGTAAGATGTATGCCTGCAAGAAGCTAGAGAAAAAGCGGATCAAGAAGCGGAAAGG
GGAGGCCATGGCGCTGAACGAGAAGCAGATCCTGGAGAAAGTGAACAGTAGGTTTGTAGTGAGCTTGGCC
TACGCCTATGAGACCAAGGACGCGCTGTGCCTGGTGCTGACACTGATGAACGGGGGCGACCTCAAGTTCC
ACATCTACCACATGGGCCAGGCTGGCTTCCCCGAAGCGCGGGCCGTCTTCTACGCCGCCGAGATCTGCTG
TGGCCTGGAGGACCTGCACCGGGAGCGCATCGTGTACAGGGACCTGAAGCCCGAGAACATCTTGCTGGAT
GACCACGGCCACATCCGCATCTCTGACCTGGGACTAGCTGTGCATGTGCCCGAGGGCCAGACCATCAAAG
GGCGTGTGGGCACCGTGGGTTACATGGCTCCGGAGGTGGTGAAGAATGAACGGTACACGTTCAGCCCTGA
CTGGTGGGCGCTCGGCTGCCTCCTGTACGAGATGATCGCAGGCCAGTCGCCCTTCCAGCAGAGGAAGAAG
AAGATCAAGCGGGAGGAGGTGGAGCGGCTGGTGAAGGAGGTCCCCGAGGAGTATTCCGAGCGCTTTTCCC
CGCAGGCCCGCTCACTTTGCTCACAGCTCCTCTGCAAGGACCCTGCCGAACGCCTGGGGTGTCGTGGGGG
CAGTGCCCGCGAGGTGAAGGAGCACCCCCTCTTTAAGAAGCTGAACTTCAAGCGGCTGGGAGCTGGCATG
CTGGAGCCGCCGTTCAAGCCTGACCCCCAGGCCATTTACTGCAAGGATGTTCTGGACATTGAACAGTTCT
CTACGGTCAAGGGCGTGGAGCTGGAGCCTACCGACCAGGACTTCTACCAGAAGTTTGCCACAGGCAGTGT
GCCCATCCCCTGGCAGAACGAGATGGTGGAGACCGAGTGCTTCCAAGAGCTGAATGTCTTTGGGCTGGAT
GGCTCAGTTCCCCCAGACCTGGACTGGAAGGGCCAGCCACCTGCACCTCCTAAAAAGGGACTGCTGCAGA
GACTCTTCAGTCGCCAAAGGACCGGTCGCCACCATGGTGAGCAAGGGCGAGGAGCTGTTCACCGGGGTGG
TGCCCATCCTGGTCGAGCTGGACGGCGACGTAAACGGCCACAAGTTCAGCGTGTCCGGCGAGGGCGAGGG
CGATGCCACCTACGGCAAGCTGACCCTGAAGCTGATCTGCACCACCGGCAAGCTGCCCGTGCCCTGGCCC
ACCCTCGTGACCACCCTGGGCTACGGCCTGCAGTGCTTCGCCCGCTACCCCGACCACATGAAGCAGCACG
ACTTCTTCAAGTCCGCCATGCCCGAAGGCTACGTCCAGGAGCGCACCATCTTCTTCAAGGACGACGGCAA
CTACAAGACCCGCGCCGAGGTGAAGTTCGAGGGCGACACCCTGGTGAACCGCATCGAGCTGAAGGGCATC
GACTTCAAGGAGGACGGCAACATCCTGGGGCACAAGCTGGAGTACAACTACAACAGCCACAACGTCTATA
TCACCGCCGACAAGCAGAAGAACGGCATCAAGGCCAACTTCAAGATCCGCCACAACATCGAGGACGGCGG
CGTGCAGCTCGCCGACCACTACCAGCAGAACACCCCCATCGGCGACGGCCCCGTGCTGCTGCCCGACAAC
CACTACCTGAGCTACCAGTCCAAGCTGAGCAAAGACCCCAACGAGAAGCGCGATCACATGGTCCTGCTGG
AGTTCGTGACCGCCGCCGGGATCACTCTCGGCATGGACGAGCTGTACAAGTAAAGCGGCCGCGACTCTAG
ATCATAATCAGCCATACCACATTTGTAGAGGTTTTACTTGCTTTAAAAAACCTCCCACACCTCCCCCTGA
ACCTGAAACATAAAATGAATGCAATTGTTGTTGTTAACTTGTTTATTGCAGCTTATAATGGTTACAAATA
AAGCAATAGCATCACAAATTTCACAAATAAAGCATTTTTTTCACTGCATTCTAGTTGTGGTTTGTCCAAA
CTCATCAATGTATCTTAAGGCGTAAATTGTAAGCGTTAATATTTTGTTAAAATTCGCGTTAAATTTTTGT
TAAATCAGCTCATTTTTTAACCAATAGGCCGAAATCGGCAAAATCCCTTATAAATCAAAAGAATAGACCG
AGATAGGGT
[37 nt withheld, positions 3440-3476]
AAAGAACGTGGACTCCAACGTCAAAGG
[49 nt withheld, positions 3504-3552]
T
[91 nt withheld, positions 3554-3644]
G
[124 nt withheld, positions 3646-3769]
CAGGTGGCACTTTTCGGGGAAATGTGCGCGGAACCCCTATTTGTTTATTTTTCTAAATACATTCAAATAT
GTATCCGCTCATGAGACAATAACCCTGATAAATGCTTCAATAATATTGAAAAAGGAAGAGTCCTGAGGCG
GAAAGAACCAGCTGTGGAATGTGTGTCAGTTAGGGTGTGGAAAGTCCCCAGGCTCCCCAGCAGGCAGAAG
TATGCAAAGCATGCATCTCAATTAGTCAGCAACCAGGTGTGGAAAGTCCCCAGGCTCCCCAGCAGGCAGA
AGTATGCAAAGCATGCATCTCAATTAGTCAGCAACCATAGTCCCGCCCCTAACTCCGCCCATCCCGCCCC
TAACTCCGCCCAGTTCCGCCCATTCTCCGCCCCATGGCTGACTAATTTTTTTTATTTATGCAGAGGCCGA
GGCCGCCTCGGCCTCTGAGCTATTCCAGAAGTAGTGAGGAGGCTTTTTTGGAGGCCTAGGCTTTTGCAAA
GATCGATCAAGAGACAGGATGAGGATCGTTTCGCATGATTGAACAAGATGGATTGCACGCAGGTTCTCCG
GCCGCTTGGGTGGAGAGGCTATTCGGCTATGACTGGGCACAACAGACAATCGGCTGCTCTGATGCCGCCG
TGTTCCGGCTGTCAGCGCAGGGGCGCCCGGTTCTTTTTGTCAAGACCGACCTGTCCGGTGCCCTGAATGA
ACTGCAAGACGAGGCAGCGCGGCTATCGTGGCTGGCCACGACGGGCGTTCCTTGCGCAGCTGTGCTCGAC
GTTGTCACTGAAGCGGGAAGGGACTGGCTGCTATTGGGCGAAGTGCCGGGGCAGGATCTCCTGTCATCTC
ACCTTGCTCCTGCCGAGAAAGTATCCATCATGGCTGATGCAATGCGGCGGCTGCATACGCTTGATCCGGC
TACCTGCCCATTCGACCACCAAGCGAAACATCGCATCGAGCGAGCACGTACTCGGATGGAAGCCGGTCTT
GTCGATCAGGATGATCTGGACGAAGAGCATCAGGGGCTCGCGCCAGCCGAACTGTTCGCCAGGCTCAAGG
CGAGCATGCCCGACGGCGAGGATCTCGTCGTGACCCATGGCGATGCCTGCTTGCCGAATATCATGGTGGA
AAATGGCCGCTTTTCTGGATTCATCGACTGTGGCCGGCTGGGTGTGGCGGACCGCTATCAGGACATAGCG
TTGGCTACCCGTGATATTGCTGAAGAGCTTGGCGGCGAATGGGCTGACCGCTTCCTCGTGCTTTACGGTA
TCGCCGCTCCCGATTCGCAGCGCATCGCCTTCTATCGCCTTCTTGACGAGTTCTTCTGAGCGGGACTCTG
GGGTTCGAAATGACCGACCAAGCGACGCCCAACCTGCCATCACGAGATTTCGATTCCACCGCCGCCTTCT
ATGAAAGGTTGGGCTTCGGAATCGTTTTCCGGGACGCCGGCTGGATGATCCTCCAGCGCGGGGATCTCAT
GCTGGAGTTCTTCGCCCACCCTAGGGGGAGGCTAACTGAAACACGGAAGGAGACAATACCGGAAGGAACC
CGCGCTATGACGGCAATAAAAAGACAGAATAAAACGCACGGTGTTGGGTCGTTTGTTCATAAACGCGGGG
TTCGGTCCCAGGGCTGGCACTCTGTCGATACCCCACCGAGACCCCATTGGGGCCAATACGCCCGCGTTTC
TTCCTTTTCCCCACCCCACCCCCCAAGTTCGGGTGAAGGCCCAGGGCTCGCAGCCAACGTCGGGGCGGCA
GGCCCTGCCATAGCCTCAGGTTACTCATATATACTTTAGATTGATTTAAAACTTCATTTTTAATTTAAAA
GGATCTAGGTGAAGATCCTTTTTGATAATCTCATGACCAAAATCCCTTAACGTGAGTTTTCGTTCCACTG
AGCGTCAGACCCCGTAGAAAAGATCAAAGGATCTTCTTGAGATCCTTTTTTTCTGCGCGTAATCTGCTGC
TTGCAAACAAAAAAACCACCGCTACCAGCGGTGGTTTGTTTGCCGGATCAAGAGCTACCAACTCTTTTTC
CGAAGGTAACTGGCTTCAGCAGAGCGCAGATACCAAATACTGTCCTTCTAGTGTAGCCGTAGTTAGGCCA
CCACTTCAAGAACTCTGTAGCACCGCCTACATACCTCGCTCTGCTAATCCTGTTACCAGTGGCTGCTGCC
AGTGGCGATAAGTCGTGTCTTACCGGGTTGGACTCAAGACGATAGTTACCGGATAAGGCGCAGCGGTCGG
GCTGAACGGGGGGTTCGTGCACACAGCCCAGCTTGGAGCGAACGACCTACACCGAACTGAGATACCTACA
GCGTGAGCTATGAGAAAGCGCCACGCTTCCCGAAGGGAGAAAGGCGGACAGGTATCCGGTAAGCGGCAGG
GTCGGAACAGGAGAGCGCACGAGGGAGCTTCCAGGGGGAAACGCCTGGTATCTTTATAGTCCTGTCGGGT
TTCGCCACCTCTGACTTGAGCGTCGATTTTTGTGATGCTCGTCAGGGGGGCGGAGCCTATGGAAAAACGC
CAGCAACGCGGCCTTTTTACGGTTCCTGGCCTTTTGCTGGCCTTTTGCTCACATGTTCTTTCCTGCGTTA
TCCCCTGATTCTGTGGATAACCGTATTACCGCCATGCAT
Features (pLannotate 1.2.2; 15 found; start..end, strand, type, name):
     61..364     +  enhancer       CMV enhancer: human cytomegalovirus immediate early enhancer
    365..568     +  promoter       CMV promoter: human cytomegalovirus (CMV) immediate early promoter
    591..650     +  misc_feature   MCS (fragment): multiple cloning site
    651..2327    +  CDS            GRK6: GRK6_HUMAN - Also known as GPRK6. Experimental evidence at protein level: Swiss-Prot protein existence level 1. Specifically phosphorylates the activated forms of G protein- coupled receptors. Such receptor phosphorylation initiates beta- arrestin-mediated receptor desensitization, internalization, and signaling events leading to their desensitization. Seems to be involved in the desensitization of D2-like dopamine receptors in striatum and chemokine receptor CXCR4 which is critical for CXCL12-induced cell chemotaxis (By similarity). Phosphorylates rhodopsin (RHO) (in vitro) and a non G-protei
   2344..3063    +  CDS            mVenus: Venus YFP with monomerizing A206K mutation (Nagai et al., 2002; Kremers et al., 2006) mammalian codon-optimized
   3080..3163    +  CDS            large T antigen (fragment): large T antigen from SV40 (simian virus 40)
   3186..3307    +  polyA_signal   SV40 poly(A) signal: SV40 polyadenylation signal
   3341..3769    -  rep_origin     f1 ori (sequence partly withheld): f1 bacteriophage origin of replication; arrow indicates direction of (+) strand synthesis
   3796..3900    +  promoter       AmpR promoter: bla
   3902..4259    +  promoter       SV40 promoter: SV40 enhancer and early promoter
   4294..5088    +  CDS            NeoR/KanR: aminoglycoside phosphotransferase from Tn5; aph(3')-II (or nptII); confers resistance to neomycin, kanamycin, and G418 (Geneticin®)
   5109..5261    +  CDS            ble (fragment): BLE_KLEPN - Experimental evidence at protein level: Swiss-Prot protein existence level 1. Binding protein with a strong affinity to the bleomycin family of antibiotics. Binds to CL990; an antimitotic-antibiotic compound. From Klebsiella pneumoniae.
   5320..5367    +  polyA_signal   HSV TK poly(A) signal: herpes simplex virus thymidine kinase polyadenylation signal (Cole and Stacy, 1985)
   5458..5474    -  polyA_signal   bGH poly(A) signal (fragment): bovine growth hormone polyadenylation signal
   5696..6284    +  rep_origin     ori: high-copy-number ColE1/pMB1/pBR322/pUC origin of replication
