>Addgene plasmid #137780 | HsGRK6-mVenus | addgene full sequence | sequence record 273233 | Addgene NGS Result
CGTTACATAACTTACGGTAAATGGCCCGCCTGGCTGACCGCCCAACGACCCCCGCCCATTGACGTCAATA
ATGACGTATGTTCCCATAGTAACGCCAATAGGGACTTTCCATTGACGTCAATGGGTGGAGTATTTACGGT
AAACTGCCCACTTGGCAGTACATCAAGTGTATCATATGCCAAGTACGCCCCCTATTGACGTCAATGACGG
TAAATGGCCCGCCTGGCATTATGCCCAGTACATGACCTTATGGGACTTTCCTACTTGGCAGTACATCTAC
GTATTAGTCATCGCTATTACCATGGTGATGCGGTTTTGGCAGTACATCAATGGGCGTGGATAGCGGTTTG
ACTCACGGGGATTTCCAAGTCTCCACCCCATTGACGTCAATGGGAGTTTGTTTTGGCACCAAAATCAACG
GGACTTTCCAAAATGTCGTAACAACTCCGCCCCATTGACGCAAATGGGCGGTAGGCGTGTACGGTGGGAG
GTCTATATAAGCAGAGCTGGTTTAGTGAACCGTCAGATCCGCTAGCGCTACCGGACTCAGATCTCGAGCT
CAAGCTTCGAATTCATGGAGCTCGAGAACATCGTAGCGAACACGGTGCTACTCAAGGCCCGGGAAGGTGG
CGGTGGAAATCGCAAAGGCAAAAGCAAGAAATGGCGGCAGATGCTCCAGTTCCCTCACATCAGCCAGTGC
GAAGAGCTGCGGCTCAGCCTCGAGCGTGACTATCACAGCCTGTGCGAGCGGCAGCCCATTGGGCGCCTGC
TGTTCCGAGAGTTCTGTGCCACGAGGCCGGAGCTGAGCCGCTGCGTCGCCTTCCTGGATGGGGTGGCCGA
GTATGAAGTGACCCCGGATGACAAGCGGAAGGCATGTGGGCGGCAGCTAACGCAGAATTTTCTGAGCCAC
ACGGGTCCTGACCTCATCCCTGAGGTCCCCCGGCAGCTGGTGACGAACTGCACCCAGCGGCTGGAGCAGG
GTCCCTGCAAAGACCTTTTCCAGGAACTCACCCGGCTGACCCACGAGTACCTGAGCGTGGCCCCTTTTGC
CGACTACCTCGACAGCATCTACTTCAACCGTTTCCTGCAGTGGAAGTGGCTGGAAAGGCAGCCAGTGACC
AAAAACACCTTCAGGCAATACCGAGTCCTGGGCAAAGGTGGCTTTGGGGAGGTGTGCGCCTGCCAGGTGC
GGGCCACAGGTAAGATGTATGCCTGCAAGAAGCTAGAGAAAAAGCGGATCAAGAAGCGGAAAGGGGAGGC
CATGGCGCTGAACGAGAAGCAGATCCTGGAGAAAGTGAACAGTAGGTTTGTAGTGAGCTTGGCCTACGCC
TATGAGACCAAGGACGCGCTGTGCCTGGTGCTGACACTGATGAACGGGGGCGACCTCAAGTTCCACATCT
ACCACATGGGCCAGGCTGGCTTCCCCGAAGCGCGGGCCGTCTTCTACGCCGCCGAGATCTGCTGTGGCCT
GGAGGACCTGCACCGGGAGCGCATCGTGTACAGGGACCTGAAGCCCGAGAACATCTTGCTGGATGACCAC
GGCCACATCCGCATCTCTGACCTGGGACTAGCTGTGCATGTGCCCGAGGGCCAGACCATCAAAGGGCGTG
TGGGCACCGTGGGTTACATGGCTCCGGAGGTGGTGAAGAATGAACGGTACACGTTCAGCCCTGACTGGTG
GGCGCTCGGCTGCCTCCTGTACGAGATGATCGCAGGCCAGTCGCCCTTCCAGCAGAGGAAGAAGAAGATC
AAGCGGGAGGAGGTGGAGCGGCTGGTGAAGGAGGTCCCCGAGGAGTATTCCGAGCGCTTTTCCCCGCAGG
CCCGCTCACTTTGCTCACAGCTCCTCTGCAAGGACCCTGCCGAACGCCTGGGGTGTCGTGGGGGCAGTGC
CCGCGAGGTGAAGGAGCACCCCCTCTTTAAGAAGCTGAACTTCAAGCGGCTGGGAGCTGGCATGCTGGAG
CCGCCGTTCAAGCCTGACCCCCAGGCCATTTACTGCAAGGATGTTCTGGACATTGAACAGTTCTCTACGG
TCAAGGGCGTGGAGCTGGAGCCTACCGACCAGGACTTCTACCAGAAGTTTGCCACAGGCAGTGTGCCCAT
CCCCTGGCAGAACGAGATGGTGGAGACCGAGTGCTTCCAAGAGCTGAATGTCTTTGGGCTGGATGGCTCA
GTTCCCCCAGACCTGGACTGGAAGGGCCAGCCACCTGCACCTCCTAAAAAGGGACTGCTGCAGAGACTCT
TCAGTCGCCAAGATTGCTGTGGAAACTGCAGCGACAGCGAGGAAGAGCTCCCCACCCGCCTCGGACCGGT
CGCCACCATGGTGAGCAAGGGCGAGGAGCTGTTCACCGGGGTGGTGCCCATCCTGGTCGAGCTGGACGGC
GACGTAAACGGCCACAAGTTCAGCGTGTCCGGCGAGGGCGAGGGCGATGCCACCTACGGCAAGCTGACCC
TGAAGCTGATCTGCACCACCGGCAAGCTGCCCGTGCCCTGGCCCACCCTCGTGACCACCCTGGGCTACGG
CGTGCAGTGCTTCGCCCGCTACCCCGACCACATGAAGCAGCACGACTTCTTCAAGTCCGCCATGCCCGAA
GGCTACGTCCAGGAGCGCACCATCTTCTTCAAGGACGACGGCAACTACAAGACCCGCGCCGAGGTGAAGT
TCGAGGGCGACACCCTGGTGAACCGCATCGAGCTGAAGGGCATCGACTTCAAGGAGGACGGCAACATCCT
GGGGCACAAGCTGGAGTACAACTACAACAGCCACAACGTCTATATCACCGCCGACAAGCAGAAGAACGGC
ATCAAGGCCAACTTCAAGATCCGCCACAACATCGAGGACGGCGGCGTGCAGCTCGCCGACCACTACCAGC
AGAACACCCCCATCGGCGACGGCCCCGTGCTGCTGCCCGACAACCACTACCTGAGCTACCAGTCCAAGCT
GAGCAAAGACCCCAACGAGAAGCGCGATCACATGGTCCTGCTGGAGTTCGTGACCGCCGCCGGGATCACT
CTCGGCATGGACGAGCTGTACAAGTAAAGCGGCCGCGACTCTAGATCATAATCAGCCATACCACATTTGT
AGAGGTTTTACTTGCTTTAAAAAACCTCCCACACCTCCCCCTGAACCTGAAACATAAAATGAATGCAATT
GTTGTTGTTAACTTGTTTATTGCAGCTTATAATGGTTACAAATAAAGCAATAGCATCACAAATTTCACAA
ATAAAGCATTTTTTTCACTGCATTCTAGTTGTGGTTTGTCCAAACTCATCAATGTATCTTAAGGCGTAAA
TTGTAAGCGTTAATATTTTGTTAAAATTCGCGTTAAATTTTTGTTAAATCAGCTCATTTTTTAACCAATA
GGCCGAAATCGGCAAAATCCCTTATAAATCAAAAGAATAGACCGAGATAGGGT
[37 nt withheld, positions 3414-3450]
AAAGAACGTGGACTCCAACGTCAAAGG
[49 nt withheld, positions 3478-3526]
T
[91 nt withheld, positions 3528-3618]
G
[124 nt withheld, positions 3620-3743]
CAGGTGGCACTTTTCGGGGAAATGTGCGCGGAACCCCTATTTGTTTATTTTTCTAAATACATTCAAATAT
GTATCCGCTCATGAGACAATAACCCTGATAAATGCTTCAATAATATTGAAAAAGGAAGAGTCCTGAGGCG
GAAAGAACCAGCTGTGGAATGTGTGTCAGTTAGGGTGTGGAAAGTCCCCAGGCTCCCCAGCAGGCAGAAG
TATGCAAAGCATGCATCTCAATTAGTCAGCAACCAGGTGTGGAAAGTCCCCAGGCTCCCCAGCAGGCAGA
AGTATGCAAAGCATGCATCTCAATTAGTCAGCAACCATAGTCCCGCCCCTAACTCCGCCCATCCCGCCCC
TAACTCCGCCCAGTTCCGCCCATTCTCCGCCCCATGGCTGACTAATTTTTTTTATTTATGCAGAGGCCGA
GGCCGCCTCGGCCTCTGAGCTATTCCAGAAGTAGTGAGGAGGCTTTTTTGGAGGCCTAGGCTTTTGCAAA
GATCGATCAAGAGACAGGATGAGGATCGTTTCGCATGATTGAACAAGATGGATTGCACGCAGGTTCTCCG
GCCGCTTGGGTGGAGAGGCTATTCGGCTATGACTGGGCACAACAGACAATCGGCTGCTCTGATGCCGCCG
TGTTCCGGCTGTCAGCGCAGGGGCGCCCGGTTCTTTTTGTCAAGACCGACCTGTCCGGTGCCCTGAATGA
ACTGCAAGACGAGGCAGCGCGGCTATCGTGGCTGGCCACGACGGGCGTTCCTTGCGCAGCTGTGCTCGAC
GTTGTCACTGAAGCGGGAAGGGACTGGCTGCTATTGGGCGAAGTGCCGGGGCAGGATCTCCTGTCATCTC
ACCTTGCTCCTGCCGAGAAAGTATCCATCATGGCTGATGCAATGCGGCGGCTGCATACGCTTGATCCGGC
TACCTGCCCATTCGACCACCAAGCGAAACATCGCATCGAGCGAGCACGTACTCGGATGGAAGCCGGTCTT
GTCGATCAGGATGATCTGGACGAAGAGCATCAGGGGCTCGCGCCAGCCGAACTGTTCGCCAGGCTCAAGG
CGAGCATGCCCGACGGCGAGGATCTCGTCGTGACCCATGGCGATGCCTGCTTGCCGAATATCATGGTGGA
AAATGGCCGCTTTTCTGGATTCATCGACTGTGGCCGGCTGGGTGTGGCGGACCGCTATCAGGACATAGCG
TTGGCTACCCGTGATATTGCTGAAGAGCTTGGCGGCGAATGGGCTGACCGCTTCCTCGTGCTTTACGGTA
TCGCCGCTCCCGATTCGCAGCGCATCGCCTTCTATCGCCTTCTTGACGAGTTCTTCTGAGCGGGACTCTG
GGGTTCGAAATGACCGACCAAGCGACGCCCAACCTGCCATCACGAGATTTCGATTCCACCGCCGCCTTCT
ATGAAAGGTTGGGCTTCGGAATCGTTTTCCGGGACGCCGGCTGGATGATCCTCCAGCGCGGGGATCTCAT
GCTGGAGTTCTTCGCCCACCCTAGGGGGAGGCTAACTGAAACACGGAAGGAGACAATACCGGAAGGAACC
CGCGCTATGACGGCAATAAAAAGACAGAATAAAACGCACGGTGTTGGGTCGTTTGTTCATAAACGCGGGG
TTCGGTCCCAGGGCTGGCACTCTGTCGATACCCCACCGAGACCCCATTGGGGCCAATACGCCCGCGTTTC
TTCCTTTTCCCCACCCCACCCCCCAAGTTCGGGTGAAGGCCCAGGGCTCGCAGCCAACGTCGGGGCGGCA
GGCCCTGCCATAGCCTCAGGTTACTCATATATACTTTAGATTGATTTAAAACTTCATTTTTAATTTAAAA
GGATCTAGGTGAAGATCCTTTTTGATAATCTCATGACCAAAATCCCTTAACGTGAGTTTTCGTTCCACTG
AGCGTCAGACCCCGTAGAAAAGATCAAAGGATCTTCTTGAGATCCTTTTTTTCTGCGCGTAATCTGCTGC
TTGCAAACAAAAAAACCACCGCTACCAGCGGTGGTTTGTTTGCCGGATCAAGAGCTACCAACTCTTTTTC
CGAAGGTAACTGGCTTCAGCAGAGCGCAGATACCAAATACTGTTCTTCTAGTGTAGCCGTAGTTAGGCCA
CCACTTCAAGAACTCTGTAGCACCGCCTACATACCTCGCTCTGCTAATCCTGTTACCAGTGGCTGCTGCC
AGTGGCGATAAGTCGTGTCTTACCGGGTTGGACTCAAGACGATAGTTACCGGATAAGGCGCAGCGGTCGG
GCTGAACGGGGGGTTCGTGCACACAGCCCAGCTTGGAGCGAACGACCTACACCGAACTGAGATACCTACA
GCGTGAGCTATGAGAAAGCGCCACGCTTCCCGAAGGGAGAAAGGCGGACAGGTATCCGGTAAGCGGCAGG
GTCGGAACAGGAGAGCGCACGAGGGAGCTTCCAGGGGGAAACGCCTGGTATCTTTATAGTCCTGTCGGGT
TTCGCCACCTCTGACTTGAGCGTCGATTTTTGTGATGCTCGTCAGGGGGGCGGAGCCTATGGAAAAACGC
CAGCAACGCGGCCTTTTTACGGTTCCTGGCCTTTTGCTGGCCTTTTGCTCACATGTTCTTTCCTGCGTTA
TCCCCTGATTCTGTGGATAACCGTATTACCGCCATGCATTAGTTATTAATAGTAATCAATTACGGGGTCA
TTAGTTCATAGCCCATATATGGAGTTCCG
Features (pLannotate 1.2.2; 16 found; start..end, strand, type, name):
      1..304     +  enhancer       CMV enhancer: human cytomegalovirus immediate early enhancer
    305..508     +  promoter       CMV promoter: human cytomegalovirus (CMV) immediate early promoter
    531..574     +  misc_feature   MCS (fragment): multiple cloning site
    575..2302    +  CDS            GRK6: GRK6_HUMAN - Also known as GPRK6. Experimental evidence at protein level: Swiss-Prot protein existence level 1. Specifically phosphorylates the activated forms of G protein- coupled receptors. Such receptor phosphorylation initiates beta- arrestin-mediated receptor desensitization, internalization, and signaling events leading to their desensitization. Seems to be involved in the desensitization of D2-like dopamine receptors in striatum and chemokine receptor CXCR4 which is critical for CXCL12-induced cell chemotaxis (By similarity). Phosphorylates rhodopsin (RHO) (in vitro) and a non G-protei
   2318..3034    +  CDS            SYFP2: SYFP2 is a basic (constitutively fluorescent) yellow fluorescent protein published in 2006, derived from Aequorea victoria. It is reported to be a very rapidly-maturing monomer with moderate acid sensitivity.
   3054..3137    +  CDS            large T antigen (fragment): large T antigen from SV40 (simian virus 40)
   3160..3281    +  polyA_signal   SV40 poly(A) signal: SV40 polyadenylation signal
   3315..3743    -  rep_origin     f1 ori (sequence partly withheld): f1 bacteriophage origin of replication; arrow indicates direction of (+) strand synthesis
   3770..3874    +  promoter       AmpR promoter: bla
   3876..4233    +  promoter       SV40 promoter: SV40 enhancer and early promoter
   4268..5062    +  CDS            NeoR/KanR: aminoglycoside phosphotransferase from Tn5; aph(3')-II (or nptII); confers resistance to neomycin, kanamycin, and G418 (Geneticin®)
   5083..5235    +  CDS            ble (fragment): BLE_KLEPN - Experimental evidence at protein level: Swiss-Prot protein existence level 1. Binding protein with a strong affinity to the bleomycin family of antibiotics. Binds to CL990; an antimitotic-antibiotic compound. From Klebsiella pneumoniae.
   5294..5341    +  polyA_signal   HSV TK poly(A) signal: herpes simplex virus thymidine kinase polyadenylation signal (Cole and Stacy, 1985)
   5432..5448    -  polyA_signal   bGH poly(A) signal (fragment): bovine growth hormone polyadenylation signal
   5670..6258    +  rep_origin     ori: high-copy-number ColE1/pMB1/pBR322/pUC origin of replication
   6373..6432    +  enhancer       CMV enhancer (fragment): human cytomegalovirus immediate early enhancer
