[The description below was written by a language model from this plasmid's Addgene catalogue record and pLannotate feature annotations shown in this document.]
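Description:
HsGRK6-mVenus is a mammalian expression plasmid built on the pEGFP-N1 backbone, in which human GRK6 (G protein-coupled receptor kinase 6) is fused at its C-terminus to a yellow fluorescent protein so that the kinase can be visualised in cells. Transcription is driven by the human cytomegalovirus immediate early enhancer and promoter. The GRK6 coding sequence sits just downstream of the remaining multiple cloning site, followed after a short linker by the fluorescent protein and the SV40 polyadenylation signal. GRK6 phosphorylates activated G protein-coupled receptors and thereby initiates beta-arrestin-mediated desensitisation and internalisation, so the fusion is suited to following the kinase's localisation by fluorescence microscopy.

The plasmid replicates in E. coli from a high-copy ColE1/pUC-type origin and also carries an f1 origin for single-stranded DNA production. A single NeoR/KanR (Tn5 aminoglycoside phosphotransferase) gene with an HSV TK polyadenylation signal is placed behind both a bacterial bla promoter and the SV40 early promoter. It therefore confers kanamycin resistance in bacteria and allows G418 selection of transfected mammalian cells. The short large T antigen, ble and bGH poly(A) fragments look like backbone remnants or annotation matches rather than functional elements.

Two sequence records are available and differ slightly. The depositor's sequence is 6,398 nt and the repository's sequencing result is 6,432 nt, with a somewhat longer annotated GRK6 span in the latter. The annotation calls the fluorescent protein mVenus in the depositor record and SYFP2, a closely related monomeric Venus-derived variant, in the sequenced record. The cloning sites used for insertion are not recorded.
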