Addgene plasmid #137780: HsGRK6-mVenus
Purpose: Visualization of GRK6
Depositing lab: Dorus Gadella. Depositing organization: University of Amsterdam. Publication: Not So Dry After All: DRY Mutants of the AT1A Receptor and H1 Receptor Can Induce G-Protein-Dependent Signaling. Pietraszewska-Bogiel A, Joosen L, Chertkova AO, Goedhart J. ACS Omega. 2020 Feb 3;5(6):2648-2659. doi: 10.1021/acsomega.9b03146. eCollection 2020 Feb 18. PubMed 32095688.
Backbone
  Vector backbone: pEGFP-N1
  Vector type: Mammalian Expression
Growth in bacteria
  Bacterial resistance: Kanamycin, 50 μg/mL
  Growth temperature: 37°C
  Growth strain: DH5alpha
  Copy number: High Copy
Gene/Insert
  Gene/Insert name: Human GRK6
  Species: H. sapiens (human)
  Entrez Gene: GRK6 (a.k.a. GPRK6)
  Promoter: CMV
  Cloning method: Restriction Enzyme; 5′ cloning site Unknown (unknown if destroyed)
Terms and licenses: Academic/Nonprofit Terms; Industry Terms: Not Available to Industry
How to cite: HsGRK6-mVenus was a gift from Dorus Gadella (Addgene plasmid # 137780 ; http://n2t.net/addgene:137780 ; RRID:Addgene_137780)
